Addgene plasmid #43221: II-AAAG
Depositing lab: Chad Cowan & Kiran Musunuru. Depositing organization: Harvard University. Publication: A TALEN Genome-Editing System for Generating Human Stem Cell-Based Disease Models. Ding Q, Lee YK, Schaefer EA, Peters DT, Veres A, Kim K, Kuperwasser N, Motola DL, Meissner TB, Hendriks WT, Trevisan M, Gupta RM, Moisan A, Banks E, Friesen M, Schinzel RT, Xia F, Tang A, Xia Y, Figueroa E, Wann A, Ahfeldt T, Daheron L, Zhang F, Rubin LL, Peng LF, Chung RT, Musunuru K, Cowan CA. Cell Stem Cell. 2012 Dec 12. pii: S1934-5909(12)00645-5. doi: 10.1016/j.stem.2012.11.011. PubMed 23246482.
Backbone
  Vector backbone: pCRII-TOPO
  Backbone manufacturer: Invitrogen
  Backbone size w/o insert (bp): 3973
  Vector type: Bacterial Cloning
Growth in bacteria
  Bacterial resistance: Ampicillin and Kanamycin, 100 & 50 μg/mL
  Growth temperature: 37°C
  Growth strain: Top10
  Copy number: High Copy
Gene/Insert
  Gene/Insert name: II-AAAG
  Species: Synthetic
  Insert size (bp): 426
  Cloning method: TOPO Cloning
  Sequencing primers: 5′ T7; 3′ M13-rev
Terms and licenses: Academic/Nonprofit Terms; Industry Terms: Not Available to Industry
How to cite: II-AAAG was a gift from Chad Cowan & Kiran Musunuru (Addgene plasmid # 43221 ; http://n2t.net/addgene:43221 ; RRID:Addgene_43221)
