[The description below was written by a language model from this plasmid's Addgene catalogue record.]
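Description:
II-AAAG is a bacterial cloning plasmid built on the commercial pCRII-TOPO backbone (about 4 kb without insert), carrying a 426 bp synthetic insert introduced by TOPO cloning. It is maintained as a high-copy plasmid in E. coli and can be selected with both ampicillin and kanamycin, consistent with the dual resistance markers of this backbone. The insert lies between the T7 and M13-reverse priming sites, which the record lists for sequence verification. No expression in eukaryotic cells is intended. This is a storage and propagation vector for a DNA module.

The catalogue entry does not describe the insert beyond its name, synthetic origin and size, and no feature table is provided. The plasmid was deposited in connection with a TALEN genome-editing system developed for generating human stem cell-based disease models. In that context, the name and the insert length suggest a pre-assembled block of four TAL effector repeats: the four letters would correspond to the target nucleotides A, A, A and G, and the "II" prefix to the position of the block within the final repeat array. This reading is an inference rather than something the record states. On that interpretation, the plasmid would be one member of a library of multimer modules that are excised or amplified and joined in order to build custom TALE DNA-binding domains, which are then fused to a nuclease domain in a separate expression vector. The record does not give the assembly scheme, the flanking restriction sites or the destination vector.
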