>Addgene plasmid #43221 | II-AAAG | depositor partial sequence | sequence record 58486 | II-AAAG sequence 426 bps
CGTCTCGCTTAACCCCAGAGCAGGTCGTGGCAATCGCCTCCAACATTGGCGGGAAACAGGCACTCGAGAC
TGTCCAGCGCCTGCTTCCCGTGCTGTGCCAAGCGCACGGACTCACCCCAGAGCAGGTCGTGGCAATCGCC
TCCAACATTGGCGGGAAACAGGCACTCGAGACTGTCCAGCGCCTGCTTCCCGTGCTGTGCCAAGCGCACG
GCCTCACCCCAGAGCAGGTCGTGGCAATCGCCTCCAACATTGGCGGGAAACAGGCACTCGAGACTGTCCA
GCGCCTGCTTCCCGTGCTGTGCCAAGCGCACGGATTAACCCCAGAGCAGGTCGTGGCAATCGCGAGCAAT
AACGGCGGAAAACAGGCTTTGGAAACGGTGCAGAGGCTCCTTCCAGTGCTGTGCCAAGCGCACGGGCTCA
GAGACG
