>Addgene plasmid #43221 | II-AAAG | addgene partial sequence | sequence record 61995 | M13-F20 5'-TGTAAAACGACGGCCAGT-3'
CGAATTGGGCCCTCTAGATGCATGCTCGAGCGGCCGCCAGTGTGATGGATATCTGCAGAATTCGCCCTTA
GTATCTTTCCTGTGCCCACGTCTCTGAGCCCGTGCGCTTGGCACAGCACTGGAAGGAGCCTCTGCACCGT
TTCCAAAGCCTGTTTTCCGCCGTTATTGCTCGCGATTGCCACGACCTGCTCTGGGGTTAATCCGTGCGCT
TGGCACAGCACGGGAAGCAGGCGCTGGACAGTCTCGAGTGCCTGTTTCCCGCCAATGTTGGAGGCGATTG
CCACGACCTGCTCTGGGGTGAGGCCGTGCGCTTGGCACAGCACGGGAAGCAGGCGCTGGACAGTCTCGAG
TGCCTGTTTCCCGCCAATGTTGGAGGCGATTGCCACGACCTGCTCTGGGGTGAGTCCGTGCGCTTGGCAC
AGCACGGGAAGCAGGCGCTGGACAGTCTCGAGTGCCTGTTTCCCGCCAATGTTGGAGGCGATTGCCACGA
CCTGCTCTGGGGTTAAGCGAGACGCGCTAGGACGGCATCTATATAAGGGCGAATTCCAGCACACTGGCGG
CCGTTACTAGTGGATCCGAGCTCGGTACCAAGCTTGGCGTAATCATGGTCATAGCTGTTTCCTGTGTGAA
ATTGTTATCCGCTCACAATTCCACACAACATACGAGCCGGAAGCATAAAGTGTAAAGCCTGGGGTGCCTA
ATGAGTGAGCTAACTCACATTAATTGCGTTGCGCTCACTGCCCGCTTTCCAGTCGGGAAACCTGTCGTGC
CAGCTGCATTAATGAATCGGCCAACGCGCGGGGAGAGGCGGTTTGCGTATTGGGCGCTCTTCCGCTTCCT
CGCTCACTGACTCGCTGCGCTCGGTCGTTCGGCTGCGGCGA
